>Addgene plasmid #59639 | pGEM-T Dmel Or13a | addgene partial sequence | sequence record 96203 | M13pUC-Fwd 5'-CCCAGTCACGACGTTGTAAAACG-3'
TGTAATACGACTCACTATAGGGCGAATTGGGCCCGACGTCGCATGCTCCCGGCCGCCATGGCCGCGGGAT
TTCGCCATTCTCGCAAAGAACGTATAATTGTGAAAGGGCCGAGGATATGTAAATTATGAACTTCACATAG
TCTCCAATGAACATATTTTTTCCCTTATGAAGTTTAGAAAGAAAAGCTAGTCATTATATTAAAATATTTA
CTGCCAATGCTTACAGTAACTATTTGAAAGCCAACCATGCAAATAAGTACGGAGGAAATCATTAGATTGG
CCAGTAGAATTGGGTTGAAAAAGTCCTCGAGGCGATTAGCAAAACTATTGGCAAAATCAAAGTAACATGT
AATAGAATCATTGTAACAGAATCATTGCAATAGAATCATTGTAATAGAGTCGTTGTAATAAAATCGTTGT
AATAAAATCATTGTAATAAAATCGTTGTAATAGAATCATTGAAATGAATCATTGTAATAAAATCGTTGTA
ATAAAATCGTTGTAATAGAATCATTGTAATAGAATCGTTGTAATAGAATCATTGTAATAGAATCGTTGTA
AAAGAATCATTGTAACAGTATCGTTGTAATAGAATCATTGTAATAGAATCATTGTAATAGAATCGTTGTG
ATAGAATATTTGTAATATAATCGTTGTAATAGAATCATTGTAATAGAATCATTGTATTAGAATCATTGTA
ATAGGATCATTGTAATATAATTATTGCAATTGAATCATTGTAATGGAATCATTGTTGTAATTGAATATTG
GCACAATACCAACCTGATAATATTGTTGTGTTTTTCCACAATACGTTTGAGTCGCTCCAGCTGAATGCTC
TCGGCCAATTCCGCATTGGAACCCGCAAATAAACCTGCGATTCGTTGGTGTAGCAAATGAAATTGGCCAC
AAGTGTAGGTTATGAAGAAGCCAAGAATGGTGTCCTCTGC
