>Addgene plasmid #59639 | pGEM-T Dmel Or13a | addgene partial sequence | sequence record 96207 | M13pUC-Rev 5'-AGCGGATAACAATTTCACACAGG-3'
TGACCATGATTACGCCAAGCTATTTAGGTGACACTATAGAATACTCAAGCTATGCATCCAACGCGTTGGG
AGCTCTCCCATATGGTCGACCTGCAGGCGGCCGCACTAGTGATTTGGTACGTCATTGCATCTGTGGGCAT
AACAATCAGCTATCAGACGGCCTTTTTGCTGAACAACCTTTCGGACATTATTATCACCACGGAAAATTGT
TGCACCACCTTTATGGGTGTCCTGAACTTTGTCCGACTCATCCATCTTCGCCTCAATCAGAGGAAATTCC
GCCAGCTTATTGAGAACTTTTCCTACGAAATTTGGATACCTAAGTGAGTCGATTCATTAGGGTTATTATA
AGCGATGTTAAATGATCATCGCATTAAACTGCAGAGCATTGAAAACTATAGAGGTTTGCAATCTTACTTG
AGTAAATGCGCAGAAAAGTGTGCTACATTGTTGTGTGCAAAAGAGCAAACTTTGCTTTCTAAGCATGCTT
TTGGACACTTAAAGTGGTTTTGAGATAATATAGACTTTTGAGTAACTATACCCATCTTCAAACTGTATTT
GTAAGAAAATCTTTATTTACATATATAAATATATGATGGGTTCCAGTTCTTCCAAAAACAATGTTGCCGC
CGAGTGTCGCAGACGCATGGTTACCTTCAGCATAATGACATCCTTGCTAGCGTGCCTGATCATAATGTAT
TGTGTCCTGCCGCTGGTGGAGATCTTCTTTGGACCCGCCTTCGATGCACAGAACAAGCCGTTTCCCTACA
AGATGATCTTTCCGTACGATGCCCAGAGCAGTTGAATCCGATATGTGATGACCTACATCTTCACCTCCTA
CGCGGGAATCTGTGTGGTCACCACCTTGTTTGCAGAGGACACCATTCTTGGCTTCTTCATAACCTACACT
TGTGGCCAATTTCATTTGCTACACCAACGAATCGCAGGTTTATTTGCGGGTTCCAATGCGGAATTGGCCG
AGAGCATTCAGCTGGAGCGACTCAAACGTATTGTGGAAAA
