[The description below was written by a language model from this plasmid's Addgene catalogue record.]
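Description:
pGEM-T Dmel Or13a is a small, high-copy bacterial cloning plasmid built on Promega's pGEM-T backbone (about 3 kb), a vector designed for TA cloning of PCR products. It is propagated in standard E. coli cloning strains such as DH5alpha and selected with ampicillin. Although catalogued as a "bacterial expression" vector, its stated role is as a template plasmid rather than a protein-production construct.

The insert is an approximately 1.7 kb fragment of the Drosophila melanogaster odorant receptor gene Or13a (CG12697, also known by older names such as DOR38 and 13F.1). The depositor notes that it was derived from genomic DNA, so it may contain intronic sequence rather than representing a spliced cDNA. The cloning method and the orientation of the insert are not recorded. M13 forward and reverse primers are listed for sequencing across the insert from the flanking vector sequence. The pGEM-T backbone generally carries opposing T7 and SP6 phage RNA polymerase promoters on either side of the cloning site, which permit in vitro transcription of sense or antisense RNA from the cloned fragment. No feature table is provided here, however, so the presence and arrangement of these elements in this particular plasmid cannot be confirmed from the record.

The stated purpose is to serve as a probe for Or13a expression, and it comes from work mapping the spatial distribution of olfactory receptor transcripts in the fly antenna. That context fits use as a template for labelled riboprobes in RNA in situ hybridization on olfactory tissue, though the record does not spell out the method.
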