Addgene plasmid #59639: pGEM-T Dmel Or13a
Purpose: Probe for Drosophila melanogaster Or13a expression
Depositing lab: Richard Axel & Leslie Vosshall. Depositing organization: Columbia University. Publication: A spatial map of olfactory receptor expression in the Drosophila antenna. Vosshall LB, Amrein H, Morozov PS, Rzhetsky A, Axel R. Cell. 1999 Mar 5;96(5):725-36. 10.1016/S0092-8674(00)80582-6 PubMed 10089887.
Backbone
  Vector backbone: pGEM-T
  Backbone manufacturer: Promega
  Backbone size w/o insert (bp): 3000
  Vector type: Bacterial Expression
Growth in bacteria
  Bacterial resistance: Ampicillin, 100 μg/mL
  Growth temperature: 37°C
  Growth strain: DH5alpha
  Copy number: High Copy
Gene/Insert
  Gene/Insert name: Or13a
  Species: D. melanogaster (fly)
  Insert size (bp): 1700
  Entrez Gene: Or13a (a.k.a. Dmel_CG12697, 13F.1, 13a, CG12697, DOR38, Dmel\CG12697, dOr13a)
  Cloning method: Unknown
  Sequencing primers: 5′ M13-F20; 3′ M13-Rev
Terms and licenses: Academic/Nonprofit Terms; Industry Terms: Not Available to Industry
Depositor comments: source: Genomic DNA
How to cite: pGEM-T Dmel Or13a was a gift from Richard Axel & Leslie Vosshall (Addgene plasmid # 59639 ; http://n2t.net/addgene:59639 ; RRID:Addgene_59639)
